>Addgene plasmid #115767 | pCMV6-XL4 FLAG-CBLN2-Fc | addgene full sequence | sequence record 223830 | Addgene NGS Result
AACAAAATATTAACGCTTACAATTTCCATTCGCCATTCAGGCTGCGCAACTGTTGGGAAGGGCGATCGGT
GCGGGCCTCTTCGCTATTACGCCAGCTGGCGAAAGGGGGATGTGCTGCAAGGCGATTAAGTTGGGTAACG
CCAGGGTTTTCCCAGTCACGACGTTGTAAAACGACGGCCAGTGCCAAGCTGATCTATACATTGAATCAAT
ATTGGCAATTAGCCATATTAGTCATTGGTTATATAGCATAAATCAATATTGGCTATTGGCCATTGCATAC
GTTGTATCTATATCATAATATGTACATTTATATTGGCTCATGTCCAATATGACCGCCATGTTGACATTGA
TTATTGACTAGTTATTAATAGTAATCAATTACGGGGTCATTAGTTCATAGCCCATATATGGAGTTCCGCG
TTACATAACTTACGGTAAATGGCCCGCCTGGCTGACCGCCCAACGACCCCCGCCCATTGACGTCAATAAT
GACGTATGTTCCCATAGTAACGCCAATAGGGACTTTCCATTGACGTCAATGGGTGGAGTATTTACGGTAA
ACTGCCCACTTGGCAGTACATCAAGTGTATCATATGCCAAGTCCGCCCCCTATTGACGTCAATGACGGTA
AATGGCCCGCCTGGCATTATGCCCAGTACATGACCTTACGGGACTTTCCTACTTGGCAGTACATCTACGT
ATTAGTCATCGCTATTACCATGGTGATGCGGTTTTGGCAGTACACCAATGGGCGTGGATAGCGGTTTGAC
TCACGGGGATTTTCAAGTCTCCACCCCATTGACGTCAATGGGAGTTTGTTTTGGCACCAAAATCAACGGG
ACTTTCCAAAATGTCGTAATAACCCCGCCCCGTTGACGCAAATGGGCGGTAGGCGTGTACGGTGGGAGGT
CTATATAAGCAGAGCTCGTTTAGTGAACCGTCAGATATCGCCACCATGGACAGCAAAGGTTCGTCGCAGA
AAGGGTCCCGCCTGCTCCTGCTGCTGGTGGTGTCAAATCTACTCTTGTGCCAGGGTGTGGTCTCCGACTA
CAAAGACGATGACGACAAGGCGGCCGCTCAAAACGACACCGAGCCCATCGTGCTGGAGGGCAAGTGCCTG
GTGGTGTGTGACAGCAGCCCTAGCGCCGATGGCGCCGTGACAAGCTCTCTGGGCATCAGCGTGAGAAGCG
GCAGCGCCAAGGTGGCCTTCAGCGCCACCAGAAGCACCAACCACGAGCCCAGCGAGATGAGCAACAGAAC
CATGACCATCTACTTCGACCAGGTGCTGGTGAACATCGGCAACCACTTCGACCTGGCCAGCAGCATCTTC
GTGGCCCCCAGAAAGGGCATCTACAGCTTCAGCTTCCACGTGGTGAAGGTGTACAACAGACAGACCATCC
AGGTGAGCCTGATGCAGAACGGCTACCCTGTGATCAGCGCCTTCGCCGGCGACCAGGACGTGACCAGAGA
GGCCGCCAGCAACGGCGTGCTGCTGCTGATGGAGAGAGAGGACAAGGTGCACCTGAAGCTGGAGAGAGGC
AACCTGATGGGCGGCTGGAAGTACAGCACCTTCAGCGGCTTCCTGGTGTTCCCCCTGGGTCTAGAGGTGC
TCTTCCAGGGGCCTGATCCCGATCCCGAGGGTGAGTACTAAGCTTCAGCGCTCCTGCCTGGACGCATCCC
GGCTATGCAGCCCCAGTCCAGGGCAGCAAGGCAGGCCCCGTCTGCCTCTTCACCCGGAGGCCTCTGCCCG
CCCCACTCATGCTCAGGGAGAGGGTCTTCTGGCTTTTTCCCCAGGCTCTGGGCAGGCACAGGCTAGGTGC
CCCTAACCCAGGCCCTGCACACAAAGGGGCAGGTGCTGGGCTCAGACCTGCCAAGAGCCATATCCGGGAG
GACCCTGCCCCTGACCTAAGCCCACCCCAAAGGCCAAACTCTCCACTCCCTCAGCTCGGACACCTTCTCT
CCTCCCAGATTCCAGTAACTCCCAATCTTCTCTCTGCAGAGCCCAAATCTTGTGACAAAACTCACACATG
CCCACCGTGCCCAGGTAAGCCAGCCCAGGCCTCGCCCTCCAGCTCAAGGCGGGACAGGTGCCCTAGAGTA
GCCTGCATCCAGGGACAGGCCCCAGCCGGGTGCTGACACGTCCACCTCCATCTCTTCCTCAGCACCTGAA
CTCCTGGGGGGACCGTCAGTCTTCCTCTTCCCCCCAAAACCCAAGGACACCCTCATGATCTCCCGGACCC
CTGAGGTCACATGCGTGGTGGTGGACGTGAGCCACGAAGACCCTGAGGTCAAGTTCAACTGGTACGTGGA
CGGCGTGGAGGTGCATAATGCCAAGACAAAGCCGCGGGAGGAGCAGTACAACAGCACGTACCGTGTGGTC
AGCGTCCTCACCGTCCTGCACCAGGACTGGCTGAATGGCAAGGAGTACAAGTGCAAGGTCTCCAACAAAG
CCCTCCCAGCCCCCATCGAGAAAACCATCTCCAAAGCCAAAGGTGGGACCCGTGGGGTGCGAGGGCCACA
TGGACAGAGGCCGGCTCGGCCCACCCTCTGCCCTGAGAGTGACCGCTGTACCAACCTCTGTCCCTACAGG
GCAGCCCCGAGAACCACAGGTGTACACCCTGCCCCCATCCCGGGATGAGCTGACCAAGAACCAGGTCAGC
CTGACCTGCCTGGTCAAAGGCTTCTATCCCAGCGACATCGCCGTGGAGTGGGAGAGCAATGGGCAGCCGG
AGAACAACTACAAGACCACGCCTCCCGTGCTGGACTCCGACGGCTCCTTCTTCCTCTACAGCAAGCTCAC
CGTGGACAAGAGCAGGTGGCAGCAGGGGAACGTCTTCTCATGCTCCGTGATGCATGAGGCTCTGCACAAC
CACTACACGCAGAAGAGCCTCTCCCTGTCTCCGGGTAAATGAGTGCGACGGCCGCGACTCTAGGGTGGCA
TCCCTGTGACCCCTCCCCAGTGCCTCTCCTGGCCCTGGAAGTTGCCACTCCAGTGCCCACCAGCCTTGTC
CTAATAAAATTAAGTTGCATCATTTTGTCTGACTAGGTGTCCTTCTATAATATTATGGGGTGGAGGGGGG
TGGTATGGAGCAAGGGGCAAGTTGGGAAGACAACCTGTAGGGCCTGCGGGGTCTATTGGGAACCAAGCTG
GAGTGCAGTGGCACAATCTTGGCTCACTGCAATCTCCGCCTCCTGGGTTCAAGCGATTCTCCTGCCTCAG
CCTCCCGAGTTGTTGGGATTCCAGGCATGCATGACCAGGCTCAGCTAATTTTTGTTTTTTTGGTAGAGAC
GGGGTTTCACCATATTGGCCAGGCTGGTCTCCAACTCCTAATCTCAGGTGATCTACCCACCTTGGCCTCC
CAAATTGCTGGGATTACAGGCGTGAACCACTGCTCCCTTCCCTGTCCTTCTGATTTTAAAATAACTATAC
CAGCAGGAGGACGTCCAGACACAGCATAGGCTACCTGGCCATGCCCAACCGGTGGGACATTTGAGTTGCT
TGCTTGGCACTGTCCTCTCATGCGTTGGGTCCACTCAGTAGATGCCTGTTGAATTGGGTACGCGGCCAGC
TTGGCTGTGGAATGTGTGTCAGTTAGGGTGTGGAAAGTCCCCAGGCTCCCCAGCAGGCAGAAGTATGCAA
AGCATGCATCTCAATTAGTCAGCAACCAGGTGTGGAAAGTCCCCAGGCTCCCCAGCAGGCAGAAGTATGC
AAAGCATGCATCTCAATTAGTCAGCAACCATAGTCCCGCCCCTAACTCCGCCCATCCCGCCCCTAACTCC
GCCCAGTTCCGCCCATTCTCCGCCCCATGGCTGACTAATTTTTTTTATTTATGCAGAGGCCGAGGCCGCC
TCGGCCTCTGAGCTATTCCAGAAGTAGTGAGGAGGCTTTTTTGGAGGCCTAGGCTTTTGCAAAAAGCTCC
TCGAGGAACTGAAAAACCAGAAAGTTAATTCCCTATAGTGAGTCGTATTAAATTCGTAATCATGTCATAG
CTGTTTCCTGTGTGAAATTGTTATCCGCTCACAATTCCACACAACATACGAGCCGGAAGCATAAAGTGTA
AAGCCTGGGGTGCCTAATGAGTGAGCTAACTCACATTAATTGCGTTGCGCTCACTGCCCGCTTTCCAGTC
GGGAAACCTGTCGTGCCAGCTGCATTAATGAATCGGCCAACGCGCGGGGAGAGGCGGTTTGCGTATTGGG
CGCTCTTCCGCTTCCTCGCTCACTGACTCGCTGCGCTCGGTCGTTCGGCTGCGGCGAGCGGTATCAGCTC
ACTCAAAGGCGGTAATACGGTTATCCACAGAATCAGGGGATAACGCAGGAAAGAACATGTGAGCAAAAGG
CCAGCAAAAGGCCAGGAACCGTAAAAAGGCCGCGTTGCTGGCGTTTTTCCATAGGCTCCGCCCCCCTGAC
GAGCATCACAAAAATCGACGCTCAAGTCAGAGGTGGCGAAACCCGACAGGACTATAAAGATACCAGGCGT
TTCCCCCTGGAAGCTCCCTCGTGCGCTCTCCTGTTCCGACCCTGCCGCTTACCGGATACCTGTCCGCCTT
TCTCCCTTCGGGAAGCGTGGCGCTTTCTCATAGCTCACGCTGTAGGTATCTCAGTTCGGTGTAGGTCGTT
CGCTCCAAGCTGGGCTGTGTGCACGAACCCCCCGTTCAGCCCGACCGCTGCGCCTTATCCGGTAACTATC
GTCTTGAGTCCAACCCGGTAAGACACGACTTATCGCCACTGGCAGCAGCCACTGGTAACAGGATTAGCAG
AGCGAGGTATGTAGGCGGTGCTACATAGTTCTTGAAGTGGTGGCCTAACTACGGCTACACTAGAAGAACA
GTATTTGGTATCTGCGCTCTGCTGAAGCCAGTTACCTTCGGAAAAAGAGTTGGTAGCTCTTGATCCGGCA
AACAAACCACCGCTGGTAGCGGTGGTTTTTTTGTTTGCAAGCAGCAGATTACGCGCAGAAAAAAAGGATC
TCAAGAAGATCCTTTGATCTTTTCTACGGGGTCTGACGCTCAGTGGAACGAAAACTCACGTTAAGGGATT
TTGGTCATGAGATTATCAAAAAGGATCTTCACCTAGATCCTTTTAAATTAAAAATGAAGTTTTAAATCAA
TCTAAAGTATATATGAGTAAACTTGGTCTGACAGTTACCAATGCTTAATCAGTGAGGCACCTATCTCAGC
GATCTGTCTATTTCGTTCATCCATAGTTGCCTGACTCCCCGTCGTGTAGATAACTACGATACGGGAGGGC
TTACCATCTGGCCCCAGTGCTGCAATGATACCGCGAGACCCACGCTCACCGGCTCCAGATTTATCAGCAA
TAAACCAGCCAGCCGGAAGGGCCGAGCGCAGAAGTGGTCCTGCAACTTTATCCGCCTCCATCCAGTCTAT
TAATTGTTGCCGGGAAGCTAGAGTAAGTAGTTCGCCAGTTAATAGTTTGCGCAACGTTGTTGCCATTGCT
ACAGGCATCGTGGTGTCACGCTCGTCGTTTGGTATGGCTTCATTCAGCTCCGGTTCCCAACGATCAAGGC
GAGTTACATGATCCCCCATGTTGTGCAAAAAAGCGGTTAGCTCCTTCGGTCCTCCGATCGTTGTCAGAAG
TAAGTTGGCCGCAGTGTTATCACTCATGGTTATGGCAGCACTGCATAATTCTCTTACTGTCATGCCATCC
GTAAGATGCTTTTCTGTGACTGGTGAGTACTCAACCAAGTCATTCTGAGAATAGTGTATGCGGCGACCGA
GTTGCTCTTGCCCGGCGTCAATACGGGATAATACCGCGCCACATAGCAGAACTTTAAAAGTGCTCATCAT
TGGAAAACGTTCTTCGGGGCGAAAACTCTCAAGGATCTTACCGCTGTTGAGATCCAGTTCGATGTAACCC
ACTCGTGCACCCAACTGATCTTCAGCATCTTTTACTTTCACCAGCGTTTCTGGGTGAGCAAAAACAGGAA
GGCAAAATGCCGCAAAAAAGGGAATAAGGGCGACACGGAAATGTTGAATACTCATACTCTTCCTTTTTCA
ATATTATTGAAGCATTTATCAGGGTTATTGTCTCATGAGCGGATACATATTTGAATGTATTTAGAAAAAT
AAACAAATAGGGGTTCCGCGCACATTTCCCCGAAAAGTGCCACCTG
[124 nt withheld, positions 6137-6260]
C
[91 nt withheld, positions 6262-6352]
A
[49 nt withheld, positions 6354-6402]
CCTTTGACGTTGGAGTCCACGTTCTTT
[37 nt withheld, positions 6430-6466]
ACCCTATCTCGGTCTATTCTTTTGATTTATAAGGGATTTTGCCGATTTCGGCCTATTGGTTAAAAAATGA
GCTGATTTAACAAAAATTTAACGCGAATTTT
Features (pLannotate 1.2.2; 20 found; start..end, strand, type, name):
      1..25      +  rep_origin     M13 ori (fragment): M13 bacteriophage origin of replication; arrow indicates direction of (+) strand synthesis
     29..183     -  CDS            lacZα (fragment): LacZα fragment of β-galactosidase; lacZ fragment
    343..722     +  enhancer       CMV enhancer: human cytomegalovirus immediate early enhancer
    795..812     -  promoter       CMV promoter (fragment): human cytomegalovirus (CMV) immediate early promoter
    827..926     +  promoter       CMVd1 promoter: truncated human cytomegalovirus (CMV) immediate early promoter that yields slightly reduced expression relative to the full-length promoter
    956..1045    +  CDS            prolactin signal sequence: signal sequence from bovine prolactin
   1076..1597    +  CDS            Cbln2 (fragment): CBLN2_MOUSE - Experimental evidence at protein level: Swiss-Prot protein existence level 1. Acts as a synaptic organizer in specific subsets of neurons in the brain (PubMed:29691328, PubMed:21410790). Essential for long- term maintenance but not establishment of excitatory synapses (PubMed:29691328 PubMed:30287486). From Mus musculus (Mouse).
   2162..2572    +  CDS            IGHG1 (fragment): IGHG1_HUMAN - Experimental evidence at protein level: Swiss-Prot protein existence level 1. Constant region of immunoglobulin heavy chains. Immunoglobulins, also known as antibodies, are membrane-bound or secreted glycoproteins produced by B lymphocytes. In the recognition phase of humoral immunity, the membrane-bound immunoglobulins serve as receptors which, upon binding of a specific antigen, trigger the clonal expansion and differentiation of B lymphocytes into immunoglobulins- secreting plasma cells. Secreted immunoglobulins mediate the effector phase of humoral immunity, which results in
   2538..2909    +  CDS            IGHG4 (fragment): IGHG4_HUMAN - Experimental evidence at protein level: Swiss-Prot protein existence level 1. Constant region of immunoglobulin heavy chains. Immunoglobulins, also known as antibodies, are membrane-bound or secreted glycoproteins produced by B lymphocytes. In the recognition phase of humoral immunity, the membrane-bound immunoglobulins serve as receptors which, upon binding of a specific antigen, trigger the clonal expansion and differentiation of B lymphocytes into immunoglobulins- secreting plasma cells. Secreted immunoglobulins mediate the effector phase of humoral immunity, which results in
   2933..3555    +  polyA_signal   hGH poly(A) signal: human growth hormone polyadenylation signal
   3584..3913    +  promoter       SV40 promoter: SV40 enhancer and early promoter
   3952..3970    -  promoter       T7 promoter: promoter for bacteriophage T7 RNA polymerase
   4008..4024    -  protein_bind   lac operator: The lac repressor binds to the lac operator to inhibit transcription in E. coli. This inhibition can be relieved by adding lactose or isopropyl-β-D-thiogalactopyranoside (IPTG). lac repressor encoded by lacI
   4032..4062    -  promoter       lac promoter: promoter for the E. coli lac operon
   4077..4098    -  protein_bind   CAP binding site: CAP binding activates transcription in the presence of cAMP. E. coli catabolite activator protein
   4111..4203    -  CDS            lacI (fragment): lac repressor; lacI; The lac repressor binds to the lac operator to inhibit transcription in E. coli. This inhibition can be relieved by adding lactose or isopropyl-β-D-thiogalactopyranoside (IPTG).
   4386..4974    -  rep_origin     ori: high-copy-number ColE1/pMB1/pBR322/pUC origin of replication
   5145..6005    -  CDS            AmpR: β-lactamase; bla; confers resistance to ampicillin, carbenicillin, and related antibiotics
   6006..6110    -  promoter       AmpR promoter: bla
   6137..6565    +  rep_origin     f1 ori (sequence partly withheld): f1 bacteriophage origin of replication; arrow indicates direction of (+) strand synthesis
