[The description below was written by a language model from this plasmid's Addgene catalogue record and pLannotate feature annotations shown in this document.]
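Description:
pCMV6-XL4 FLAG-CBLN2-Fc is a mammalian expression plasmid built on the pCMV6-XL4 backbone for producing a secreted, tagged form of human cerebellin-2 (CBLN2), a synaptic organizer protein. The sequenced record is 6,567 nt; the catalogue's backbone size of 111 bp is clearly not a meaningful figure. In bacteria the plasmid is maintained at high copy through a ColE1/pUC-type origin and selected with ampicillin via the β-lactamase gene. An f1 origin and remnants of lacZα/lac regulatory sequence and a T7 promoter are carried over from the cloning backbone. An SV40 enhancer/early promoter region lies downstream of the expression cassette, but no mammalian selection marker is annotated.

The expression cassette is driven by the CMV immediate-early enhancer and promoter. The open reading frame begins with a bovine prolactin signal sequence that directs the product into the secretory pathway, followed, according to the record, by an N-terminal FLAG tag, a NotI site, the codon-optimized CBLN2 coding region, an XbaI site and a C-terminal human IgG Fc domain, and it terminates at a human growth hormone polyadenylation signal. The FLAG tag itself is not called in the feature table. The automated annotation matches the insert to mouse Cbln2, presumably reflecting close homology, whereas the depositor lists it as human. The Fc portion is annotated as overlapping IGHG1 and IGHG4 fragments.

The stated purpose is expression of the CBLN2 "extracellular domain" as a FLAG- and Fc-tagged fusion. Such soluble Fc fusions are typically harvested from transfected cell medium, captured through the Fc portion, and used in binding or interaction assays, although the record does not specify a particular application. A depositor comment refers to the insert as CBLN1, apparently a slip.
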