Addgene plasmid #115767: pCMV6-XL4 FLAG-CBLN2-Fc
Purpose: Expression of the extracellular domain of CBLN2 with N-terminal FLAG tag and C-terminal hIgG tag.
Depositing lab: Davide Comoletti. Depositing organization: Rutgers, The State University of New Jersey.
Backbone
  Vector backbone: pCMV6-XL4
  Backbone size w/o insert (bp): 111
  Vector type: Mammalian Expression
Growth in bacteria
  Bacterial resistance: Ampicillin, 100 μg/mL
  Growth temperature: 37°C
  Growth strain: DH5alpha
  Copy number: High Copy
Gene/Insert
  Gene/Insert name: CBLN2
  Species: H. sapiens (human)
  Mutation: none
  Entrez Gene: CBLN2
  Promoter: CMV
  Tag / fusion protein: FLAG (N terminal on backbone); hIgG/Fc (C terminal on backbone)
  Cloning method: Restriction Enzyme; 5′ cloning site unknown (not destroyed); 3′ cloning site unknown (not destroyed)
  Sequencing primers: 5′ GGA TAG CGG TTT GAC TC; 3′ AAA GCC AGA AGA GGG TCT C
Terms and licenses: Academic/Nonprofit Terms; Industry Terms: Not Available to Industry
Depositor comments: Codon Optimized, FLAG-tag is followed by a NotI site and hIgG-tag is preceeded by a XbaI site. The reverse sequencing primer will sequence the CBLN1 insert only and not the hIgG-tag.
How to cite: pCMV6-XL4 FLAG-CBLN2-Fc was a gift from Davide Comoletti (Addgene plasmid # 115767 ; http://n2t.net/addgene:115767 ; RRID:Addgene_115767)
